LOCUS       Exported 7265 bp ds-DNA circular SYN 12-MAY-2021
DEFINITION  Expresses hFMRP iso 1.
ACCESSION   .
VERSION     .
KEYWORDS    pFRT-TODestFLAGHAhFMRPiso1
SOURCE      synthetic DNA construct
  ORGANISM  synthetic DNA construct
REFERENCE   1 (bases 1 to 7265)
  AUTHORS   Ascano M Jr, Mukherjee N, Bandaru P, Miller JB, Nusbaum JD, Corcoran
            DL, Langlois C, Munschauer M, Dewell S, Hafner M, Williams Z, Ohler
            U, Tuschl T
  TITLE     FMRP targets distinct mRNA sequence elements to regulate protein
            expression.
  JOURNAL   Nature. 2012 Dec 20;492(7429):382-6. doi: 10.1038/nature11737. Epub
            2012 Dec 12.
  PUBMED    23235829
REFERENCE   2 (bases 1 to 7265)
  AUTHORS   .
  TITLE     Direct Submission
  JOURNAL   Exported May 12, 2021 from SnapGene Server 1.1.58
            http://www.snapgene.com
FEATURES             Location/Qualifiers
     source          1..7265
                     /organism="synthetic DNA construct"
                     /mol_type="other DNA"
     enhancer        1..380
                     /label=CMV enhancer
                     /note="human cytomegalovirus immediate early enhancer"
     promoter        381..584
                     /label=CMV promoter
                     /note="human cytomegalovirus (CMV) immediate early
                     promoter"
     primer_bind     535..555
                     /label=CMV-F
                     /note="Human CMV immediate early promoter, forward primer"
     protein_bind    586..604
                     /gene="tetO"
                     /label=tet operator
                     /bound_moiety="tetracycline repressor TetR"
                     /note="bacterial operator O2 for the tetR and tetA genes"
     protein_bind    607..625
                     /gene="tetO"
                     /label=tet operator
                     /bound_moiety="tetracycline repressor TetR"
                     /note="bacterial operator O2 for the tetR and tetA genes"
     primer_bind     635..659
                     /label=LNCX
                     /note="Human CMV promoter, forward primer"
     CDS             759..782
                     /codon_start=1
                     /product="FLAG(R) epitope tag, followed by an enterokinase
                     cleavage site"
                     /label=FLAG
                     /translation="DYKDDDDK"
     CDS             783..809
                     /codon_start=1
                     /product="HA (human influenza hemagglutinin) epitope tag"
                     /label=HA
                     /translation="YPYDVPDYA"
     protein_bind    825..849
                     /gene="mutant version of attB"
                     /label=attB1
                     /bound_moiety="BP Clonase(TM)"
                     /note="recombination site for the Gateway(R) BP reaction"
     protein_bind    complement(2785..2809)
                     /gene="mutant version of attB"
                     /label=attB2
                     /bound_moiety="BP Clonase(TM)"
                     /note="recombination site for the Gateway(R) BP reaction"
     CDS             2862..2903
                     /codon_start=1
                     /product="epitope tag from simian virus 5"
                     /label=V5 tag
                     /translation="GKPIPNPLLGLDST"
     primer_bind     complement(2983..3000)
                     /label=BGH-rev
                     /note="Bovine growth hormone terminator, reverse primer.
                     Also called BGH reverse"
     polyA_signal    2989..3213
                     /label=bGH poly(A) signal
                     /note="bovine growth hormone polyadenylation signal"
     primer_bind     complement(3346..3365)
                     /label=F1ori-R
                     /note="F1 origin, reverse primer"
     protein_bind    3497..3544
                     /label=FRT
                     /bound_moiety="FLP recombinase from the Saccharomyces
                     cerevisiae 2u plasmid"
                     /note="FLP-mediated recombination occurs in the 8-bp core
                     sequence TCTAGAAA (Turan and Bode, 2011)."
     CDS             3552..4574
                     /codon_start=1
                     /gene="aph(4)-Ia"
                     /product="aminoglycoside phosphotransferase from E. coli"
                     /label=HygR
                     /note="confers resistance to hygromycin"
                     /translation="KKPELTATSVEKFLIEKFDSASDLMQLSEGEESRAFSFDVGGRGY
                     VLRVNSCADGFYKDRYVYRHFASAALPIPEVLDIGEFSESLTYCISRRAQGVTLQDLPE
                     TELPAVLQPVAEAMDAIAAADLSQTSGFGPFGPQGIGQYTTWRDFICAIADPHVYHWQT
                     VMDDTVSASVAQALDELMLWAEDCPEVRHLVHADFGSNNVLTDNGRITAVIDWSEAMFG
                     DSQYEVANIFFWRPWLACMEQQTRYFERRHPELAGSPRLRAYMLRIGLDQLYQSLVDGN
                     FDDAAWAQGRCDAIVRSGAGTVGRTQIARRSAAVWTDGCVEVLADSGNRRPSTRPRAKE
                     "
     polyA_signal    4704..4825
                     /label=SV40 poly(A) signal
                     /note="SV40 polyadenylation signal"
     primer_bind     complement(4741..4760)
                     /label=SV40pA-R
                     /note="SV40 polyA, reverse primer"
     primer_bind     4795..4814
                     /label=EBV-rev
                     /note="SV40 polyA terminator, reverse primer"
     primer_bind     complement(4874..4890)
                     /label=M13 rev
                     /note="common sequencing primer, one of multiple similar
                     variants"
     primer_bind     complement(4874..4890)
                     /label=M13 Reverse
                     /note="In lacZ gene. Also called M13-rev"
     primer_bind     complement(4887..4909)
                     /label=M13/pUC Reverse
                     /note="In lacZ gene"
     protein_bind    4898..4914
                     /label=lac operator
                     /bound_moiety="lac repressor encoded by lacI"
                     /note="The lac repressor binds to the lac operator to
                     inhibit transcription in E. coli. This inhibition can be
                     relieved by adding lactose or
                     isopropyl-beta-D-thiogalactopyranoside (IPTG)."
     promoter        complement(4922..4952)
                     /label=lac promoter
                     /note="promoter for the E. coli lac operon"
     protein_bind    4967..4988
                     /label=CAP binding site
                     /bound_moiety="E. coli catabolite activator protein"
                     /note="CAP binding activates transcription in the presence
                     of cAMP."
     primer_bind     complement(5105..5122)
                     /label=L4440
                     /note="L4440 vector, forward primer"
     rep_origin      complement(5276..5864)
                     /direction=LEFT
                     /label=ori
                     /note="high-copy-number ColE1/pMB1/pBR322/pUC origin of
                     replication"
     primer_bind     complement(5356..5375)
                     /label=pBR322ori-F
                     /note="pBR322 origin, forward primer"
     CDS             complement(6035..6895)
                     /codon_start=1
                     /gene="bla"
                     /product="beta-lactamase"
                     /label=AmpR
                     /note="confers resistance to ampicillin, carbenicillin, and
                     related antibiotics"
                     /translation="MSIQHFRVALIPFFAAFCLPVFAHPETLVKVKDAEDQLGARVGYI
                     ELDLNSGKILESFRPEERFPMMSTFKVLLCGAVLSRIDAGQEQLGRRIHYSQNDLVEYS
                     PVTEKHLTDGMTVRELCSAAITMSDNTAANLLLTTIGGPKELTAFLHNMGDHVTRLDRW
                     EPELNEAIPNDERDTTMPVAMATTLRKLLTGELLTLASRQQLIDWMEADKVAGPLLRSA
                     LPAGWFIADKSGAGERGSRGIIAALGPDGKPSRIVVIYTTGSQATMDERNRQIAEIGAS
                     LIKHW"
     primer_bind     6658..6677
                     /label=Amp-R
                     /note="Ampicillin resistance gene, reverse primer"
     promoter        complement(6896..7000)
                     /gene="bla"
                     /label=AmpR promoter
     primer_bind     complement(7075..7094)
                     /label=pRS-marker
                     /note="pRS vectors, use to sequence yeast selectable
                     marker"
ORIGIN
        1 gacattgatt attgactagt tattaatagt aatcaattac ggggtcatta gttcatagcc
       61 catatatgga gttccgcgtt acataactta cggtaaatgg cccgcctggc tgaccgccca
      121 acgacccccg cccattgacg tcaataatga cgtatgttcc catagtaacg ccaataggga
      181 ctttccattg acgtcaatgg gtggagtatt tacggtaaac tgcccacttg gcagtacatc
      241 aagtgtatca tatgccaagt acgcccccta ttgacgtcaa tgacggtaaa tggcccgcct
      301 ggcattatgc ccagtacatg accttatggg actttcctac ttggcagtac atctacgtat
      361 tagtcatcgc tattaccatg gtgatgcggt tttggcagta catcaatggg cgtggatagc
      421 ggtttgactc acggggattt ccaagtctcc accccattga cgtcaatggg agtttgtttt
      481 ggcaccaaaa tcaacgggac tttccaaaat gtcgtaacaa ctccgcccca ttgacgcaaa
      541 tgggcggtag gcgtgtacgg tgggaggtct atataagcag agctctccct atcagtgata
      601 gagatctccc tatcagtgat agagatcgtc gacgagctcg tttagtgaac cgtcagatcg
      661 cctggagacg ccatccacgc tgttttgacc tccatagaag acaccgggac cgatccagcc
      721 tccggactct agcgtttaaa cttaagcttg gtaccatgga ctacaaggac gacgatgaca
      781 agtaccctta tgacgtgccc gattacgctt tgaaccagat atcaacaagt ttgtacaaaa
      841 aagcaggctc caccnnnnnn nnnnnnnnnn nnnnnnnnnn nnnnnnnnnn nnnnnnnnnn
      901 nnnnnnnnnn nnnnnnnnnn nnnnnnnnnn nnnnnnnnnn nnnnnnnnnn nnnnnnnnnn
      961 nnnnnnnnnn nnnnnnnnnn nnnnnnnnnn nnnnnnnnnn nnnnnnnnnn nnnnnnnnnn
     1021 nnnnnnnnnn nnnnnnnnnn nnnnnnnnnn nnnnnnnnnn nnnnnnnnnn nnnnnnnnnn
     1081 nnnnnnnnnn nnnnnnnnnn nnnnnnnnnn nnnnnnnnnn nnnnnnnnnn nnnnnnnnnn
     1141 nnnnnnnnnn nnnnnnnnnn nnnnnnnnnn nnnnnnnnnn nnnnnnnnnn nnnnnnnnnn
     1201 nnnnnnnnnn nnnnnnnnnn nnnnnnnnnn nnnnnnnnnn nnnnnnnnnn nnnnnnnnnn
     1261 nnnnnnnnnn nnnnnnnnnn nnnnnnnnnn nnnnnnnnnn nnnnnnnnnn nnnnnnnnnn
     1321 nnnnnnnnnn nnnnnnnnnn nnnnnnnnnn nnnnnnnnnn nnnnnnnnnn nnnnnnnnnn
     1381 nnnnnnnnnn nnnnnnnnnn nnnnnnnnnn nnnnnnnnnn nnnnnnnnnn nnnnnnnnnn
     1441 nnnnnnnnnn nnnnnnnnnn nnnnnnnnnn nnnnnnnnnn nnnnnnnnnn nnnnnnnnnn
     1501 nnnnnnnnnn nnnnnnnnnn nnnnnnnnnn nnnnnnnnnn nnnnnnnnnn nnnnnnnnnn
     1561 nnnnnnnnnn nnnnnnnnnn nnnnnnnnnn nnnnnnnnnn nnnnnnnnnn nnnnnnnnnn
     1621 nnnnnnnnnn nnnnnnnnnn nnnnnnnnnn nnnnnnnnnn nnnnnnnnnn nnnnnnnnnn
     1681 nnnnnnnnnn nnnnnnnnnn nnnnnnnnnn nnnnnnnnnn nnnnnnnnnn nnnnnnnnnn
     1741 nnnnnnnnnn nnnnnnnnnn nnnnnnnnnn nnnnnnnnnn nnnnnnnnnn nnnnnnnnnn
     1801 nnnnnnnnnn nnnnnnnnnn nnnnnnnnnn nnnnnnnnnn nnnnnnnnnn nnnnnnnnnn
     1861 nnnnnnnnnn nnnnnnnnnn nnnnnnnnnn nnnnnnnnnn nnnnnnnnnn nnnnnnnnnn
     1921 nnnnnnnnnn nnnnnnnnnn nnnnnnnnnn nnnnnnnnnn nnnnnnnnnn nnnnnnnnnn
     1981 nnnnnnnnnn nnnnnnnnnn nnnnnnnnnn nnnnnnnnnn nnnnnnnnnn nnnnnnnnnn
     2041 nnnnnnnnnn nnnnnnnnnn nnnnnnnnnn nnnnnnnnnn nnnnnnnnnn nnnnnnnnnn
     2101 nnnnnnnnnn nnnnnnnnnn nnnnnnnnnn nnnnnnnnnn nnnnnnnnnn nnnnnnnnnn
     2161 nnnnnnnnnn nnnnnnnnnn nnnnnnnnnn nnnnnnnnnn nnnnnnnnnn nnnnnnnnnn
     2221 nnnnnnnnnn nnnnnnnnnn nnnnnnnnnn nnnnnnnnnn nnnnnnnnnn nnnnnnnnnn
     2281 nnnnnnnnnn nnnnnnnnnn nnnnnnnnnn nnnnnnnnnn nnnnnnnnnn nnnnnnnnnn
     2341 nnnnnnnnnn nnnnnnnnnn nnnnnnnnnn nnnnnnnnnn nnnnnnnnnn nnnnnnnnnn
     2401 nnnnnnnnnn nnnnnnnnnn nnnnnnnnnn nnnnnnnnnn nnnnnnnnnn nnnnnnnnnn
     2461 nnnnnnnnnn nnnnnnnnnn nnnnnnnnnn nnnnnnnnnn nnnnnnnnnn nnnnnnnnnn
     2521 nnnnnnnnnn nnnnnnnnnn nnnnnnnnnn nnnnnnnnnn nnnnnnnnnn nnnnnnnnnn
     2581 nnnnnnnnnn nnnnnnnnnn nnnnnnnnnn nnnnnnnnnn nnnnnnnnnn nnnnnnnnnn
     2641 nnnnnnnnnn nnnnnnnnnn nnnnnnnnnn nnnnnnnnnn nnnnnnnnnn nnnnnnnnnn
     2701 nnnnnnnnnn nnnnnnnnnn nnnnnnnnnn nnnnnnnnnn nnnnnnnnnn taaacgaatt
     2761 cgcggccgca ctcgagatat ctagacccag ctttcttgta caaagtggtt gatatccagc
     2821 acagtggcgg ccgctcaagt ctagagggcc cgcggttcga aggtaagcct atccctaacc
     2881 ctctcctcgg tctcgattct acgcgtacct gatccgcggc cgcatagata actgatccag
     2941 tgtgcctcga gtctagaggg cccgtttaaa cccgctgatc agcctcgact gtgccttcta
     3001 gttgccagcc atctgttgtt tgcccctccc ccgtgccttc cttgaccctg gaaggtgcca
     3061 ctcccactgt cctttcctaa taaaatgagg aaattgcatc gcattgtctg agtaggtgtc
     3121 attctattct ggggggtggg gtggggcagg acagcaaggg ggaggattgg gaagacaata
     3181 gcaggcatgc tggggatgcg gtgggctcta tggcttctga ggcggaaaga accagctggg
     3241 gctctagggg gtatccccnn nnnnnnnnnn nnnnnnnnnn nnnnnnnnnn nnnnnnnnnn
     3301 nnnnnnnnnn nnnnnnnnnn nnnnnnnnnn nnnnnnnnnn nnnnnnnnnn nnnnnnnnnn
     3361 nnnnnnnnnn nnnnnnnnnn nncnnnnnnn nnnnnnnnnn nnnnnnnnnn nnnnnnnnnn
     3421 nnnnnnnnnn nnnnnnnnnn nnnnnnnnnn nnnnnnnnnn nnnnnnnnnn nnnnagggtg
     3481 atggttcacg tacctagaag ttcctattcc gaagttccta ttctctagaa agtataggaa
     3541 cttccttggc caaaaagcct gaactcaccg cgacgtctgt cgagaagttt ctgatcgaaa
     3601 agttcgacag cgcctccgac ctgatgcagc tctcggaggg cgaagaatct cgtgctttca
     3661 gcttcgatgt aggagggcgt ggatatgtcc tgcgggtaaa tagctgcgcc gatggtttct
     3721 acaaagatcg ttatgtttat cggcactttg catcggccgc gctcccgatt ccggaagtgc
     3781 ttgacattgg ggaattcagc gagagcctga cctattgcat ctcccgccgt gcacagggtg
     3841 tcacgttgca agacctgcct gaaaccgaac tgcccgctgt tctgcagccg gtcgcggagg
     3901 ccatggatgc gatcgctgcg gccgatctta gccagacgag cgggttcggc ccattcggac
     3961 cgcaaggaat cggtcaatac actacatggc gtgatttcat atgcgcgatt gctgatcccc
     4021 atgtgtatca ctggcaaact gtgatggacg acaccgtcag tgcgtccgtc gcgcaggctc
     4081 tcgatgagct gatgctttgg gccgaggact gccccgaagt ccggcacctc gtgcacgcgg
     4141 atttcggctc caacaatgtc ctgacggaca atggccgcat aacagcggtc attgactgga
     4201 gcgaggcgat gttcggggat tcccaatacg aggtcgccaa catcttcttc tggaggccgt
     4261 ggttggcttg tatggagcag cagacgcgct acttcgagcg gaggcatccg gagcttgcag
     4321 gatcgccgcg gctccgggcg tatatgctcc gcattggtct tgaccaactc tatcagagct
     4381 tggttgacgg caatttcgat gatgcagctt gggcgcaggg tcgatgcgac gcaatcgtcc
     4441 gatccggagc cgggactgtc gggcgtacac aaatcgcccg cagaagcgcg gccgtctgga
     4501 ccgatggctg tgtagaagta ctcgccgata gtggaaaccg acgccccagc actcgtccga
     4561 gggcaaagga atagcacgta ctacgagatt tcgattccac cgccgccttc tatgaaaggt
     4621 tgggcttcgg aatcgttttc cgggacgccg gctggatgat cctccagcgc ggggatctca
     4681 tgctggagtt cttcgcccac cccaacttgt ttattgcagc ttataatggt tacaaataaa
     4741 gcaatagcat cacaaatttc acaaataaag catttttttc actgcattct agttgtggtt
     4801 tgtccaaact catcaatgta tcttatcatg tctgtatacc gtcgacctct agctagagct
     4861 tggcgtaatc atggtcatag ctgtttcctg tgtgaaattg ttatccgctc acaattccac
     4921 acaacatacg agccggaagc ataaagtgta aagcctgggg tgcctaatga gtgagctaac
     4981 tcacattaat tgcgttgcgc tcactgcccg ctttccagtc gggaaacctg tcgtgccagc
     5041 tgcattaatg aatcggccaa cgcgcgggga gaggcggttt gcgtattggg cgctcttccg
     5101 cttcctcgct cactgactcg ctgcgctcgg tcgttcggct gcggcgagcg gtatcagctc
     5161 actcaaaggc ggtaatacgg ttatccacag aatcagggga taacgcagga aagaacatgt
     5221 gagcaaaagg ccagcaaaag gccaggaacc gtaaaaaggc cgcgttgctg gcgtttttcc
     5281 ataggctccg cccccctgac gagcatcaca aaaatcgacg ctcaagtcag aggtggcgaa
     5341 acccgacagg actataaaga taccaggcgt ttccccctgg aagctccctc gtgcgctctc
     5401 ctgttccgac cctgccgctt accggatacc tgtccgcctt tctcccttcg ggaagcgtgg
     5461 cgctttctca tagctcacgc tgtaggtatc tcagttcggt gtaggtcgtt cgctccaagc
     5521 tgggctgtgt gcacgaaccc cccgttcagc ccgaccgctg cgccttatcc ggtaactatc
     5581 gtcttgagtc caacccggta agacacgact tatcgccact ggcagcagcc actggtaaca
     5641 ggattagcag agcgaggtat gtaggcggtg ctacagagtt cttgaagtgg tggcctaact
     5701 acggctacac tagaagaaca gtatttggta tctgcgctct gctgaagcca gttaccttcg
     5761 gaaaaagagt tggtagctct tgatccggca aacaaaccac cgctggtagc ggtggttttt
     5821 ttgtttgcaa gcagcagatt acgcgcagaa aaaaaggatc tcaagaagat cctttgatct
     5881 tttctacggg gtctgacgct cagtggaacg aaaactcacg ttaagggatt ttggtcatga
     5941 gattatcaaa aaggatcttc acctagatcc ttttaaatta aaaatgaagt tttaaatcaa
     6001 tctaaagtat atatgagtaa acttggtctg acagttacca atgcttaatc agtgaggcac
     6061 ctatctcagc gatctgtcta tttcgttcat ccatagttgc ctgactcccc gtcgtgtaga
     6121 taactacgat acgggagggc ttaccatctg gccccagtgc tgcaatgata ccgcgagacc
     6181 cacgctcacc ggctccagat ttatcagcaa taaaccagcc agccggaagg gccgagcgca
     6241 gaagtggtcc tgcaacttta tccgcctcca tccagtctat taattgttgc cgggaagcta
     6301 gagtaagtag ttcgccagtt aatagtttgc gcaacgttgt tgccattgct acaggcatcg
     6361 tggtgtcacg ctcgtcgttt ggtatggctt cattcagctc cggttcccaa cgatcaaggc
     6421 gagttacatg atcccccatg ttgtgcaaaa aagcggttag ctccttcggt cctccgatcg
     6481 ttgtcagaag taagttggcc gcagtgttat cactcatggt tatggcagca ctgcataatt
     6541 ctcttactgt catgccatcc gtaagatgct tttctgtgac tggtgagtac tcaaccaagt
     6601 cattctgaga atagtgtatg cggcgaccga gttgctcttg cccggcgtca atacgggata
     6661 ataccgcgcc acatagcaga actttaaaag tgctcatcat tggaaaacgt tcttcggggc
     6721 gaaaactctc aaggatctta ccgctgttga gatccagttc gatgtaaccc actcgtgcac
     6781 ccaactgatc ttcagcatct tttactttca ccagcgtttc tgggtgagca aaaacaggaa
     6841 ggcaaaatgc cgcaaaaaag ggaataaggg cgacacggaa atgttgaata ctcatactct
     6901 tcctttttca atattattga agcatttatc agggttattg tctcatgagc ggatacatat
     6961 ttgaatgtat ttagaaaaat aaacaaatag gggttccgcg cacatttccc cgaaaagtgc
     7021 cacctgacgt cgacggatcg ggagatctcc cgatccccta tggtgcactc tcagtacaat
     7081 ctgctctgat gccgcatagt taagccagta tctgctccct gcttgtgtgt tggaggtcgc
     7141 tgagtagtgc gcgagcaaaa tttaagctac aacaaggcaa ggcttgaccg acaattgcat
     7201 gaagaatctg cttagggtta ggcgttttgc gctgcttcgc gatgtacggg ccagatatac
     7261 gcgtt
//
