[The description below was written by a language model from this plasmid's Addgene catalogue record and the feature table of its GenBank file.]
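Description:
pFRT-TODestFLAGHAhFMRPiso1 is a mammalian expression plasmid built on a laboratory-modified, Gateway-adapted version of pcDNA5/FRT/TO. It is designed for tetracycline-regulated expression of human FMRP isoform 1 (FMR1) carrying N-terminal FLAG and HA epitope tags. In E. coli it is maintained through a high-copy ColE1/pUC-type origin and selected with ampicillin via the beta-lactamase gene. The catalogue lists a total size of about 7.3 kb, slightly larger than the 7,265 bp sequence record held for it.

The expression cassette uses the CMV immediate-early enhancer and promoter followed by two tet operator sites. Transcription is therefore repressed in cells expressing the Tet repressor and induced by adding tetracycline or doxycycline. Downstream lie the tandem FLAG and HA tags supplied by the backbone, then the FMR1 coding region. The insert is not annotated as a feature, but it occupies the interval between the attB1 and attB2 sites left by Gateway recombination. A V5 tag sequence is annotated after attB2, and the record does not indicate whether it is translated; only the N-terminal tags are listed in the catalogue. The bGH polyadenylation signal terminates the transcript.

An FRT site sits directly upstream of a hygromycin resistance coding sequence with an SV40 poly(A) signal, and no promoter is annotated for this gene. In this vector family, FLP-mediated recombination into a genomic FRT site in a suitable host line places the gene behind a resident promoter. Hygromycin selection then recovers isogenic, single-site stable integrants. The construct is thus suited to generating inducible FLAG/HA-FMRP cell lines, for example for affinity purification of the tagged protein and its bound RNAs in studies of FMRP mRNA targets.
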