Addgene plasmid #48690: pFRT-TODestFLAGHAhFMRPiso1
Purpose: Expresses hFMRP iso 1
Depositing lab: Thomas Tuschl. Depositing organization: Rockefeller University. Publication: FMRP targets distinct mRNA sequence elements to regulate protein expression. Ascano M Jr, Mukherjee N, Bandaru P, Miller JB, Nusbaum JD, Corcoran DL, Langlois C, Munschauer M, Dewell S, Hafner M, Williams Z, Ohler U, Tuschl T. Nature. 2012 Dec 20;492(7429):382-6. doi: 10.1038/nature11737. Epub 2012 Dec 12. PubMed 23235829.
Backbone
  Vector backbone: pcDNA5/FRT/TO
  Backbone manufacturer: Life Technologies, Modified by Tuschl Lab
  Backbone size w/o insert (bp): 5322
  Total vector size (bp): 7307
  Vector type: Mammalian Expression
  Selectable markers: Hygromycin
Growth in bacteria
  Bacterial resistance: Ampicillin, 100 μg/mL
  Growth temperature: 37°C
  Growth strain: Top10
  Copy number: High Copy
Gene/Insert
  Gene/Insert name: FlagHA FMR1 Iso 1 (alt names: FMR1; FMRP; fragile X mental retardation 1)
  Species: H. sapiens (human)
  Insert size (bp): 1985
  GenBank ID: NM_002024
  Entrez Gene: FMR1 (a.k.a. FMRP, FRAXA, POF, POF1)
  Promoter: CMV, 2x Tet
  Tag / fusion protein: FLAG (N terminal on backbone); HA (N terminal on backbone)
  Cloning method: Gateway Cloning
  Sequencing primers: 5′ CMV Forward; 3′ BGH Reverse
Terms and licenses: Academic/Nonprofit Terms; Industry Terms: Not Available to Industry
How to cite: pFRT-TODestFLAGHAhFMRPiso1 was a gift from Thomas Tuschl (Addgene plasmid # 48690 ; http://n2t.net/addgene:48690 ; RRID:Addgene_48690)
