>Addgene plasmid #48690 | pFRT-TODestFLAGHAhFMRPiso1 | addgene partial sequence | sequence record 84451 | CMV-F 5'-CGCAAATGGGCGGTAGGCGTG-3'
CTATATAAGCAGAGCTCTCCCTATCAGTGATAGAGATCTCCCTATCAGTGATAGAGATCGTCGACGAGCT
CGTTTAGTGAACCGTCAGATCGCCTGGAGACGCCATCCACGCTGTTTTGACCTCCATAGAAGACACCGGG
ACCGATCCAGCCTCCGGACTCTAGCGTTTAAACTTAAGCTTGGTACCATGGACTACAAGGACGACGATGA
CAAGTACCCTTATGACGTGCCCGATTACGCTTTGAACCAGATATCAACAAGTTTGTACAAAAAAGCAGGC
TCCACC
[862 nt withheld, positions 287-1148]
