>Addgene plasmid #48690 | pFRT-TODestFLAGHAhFMRPiso1 | addgene partial sequence | sequence record 84452 | hFMR1-F1 5'-acctggggtcactgctattg-3'
[1120 nt withheld, positions 1-1120]
TAAACGAATTCGCGG
