>Addgene plasmid #48690 | pFRT-TODestFLAGHAhFMRPiso1 | addgene partial sequence | sequence record 84453 | pK03-R 5'-TTAATGCGCCGCTACAGGGCG-3'
CCTAGAGCCCCAGCTGGTTCTTTCCGCCTCAGAAGCCATAGAGCCCACCGCATCCCCAGCATGCCTGCTA
TTGTCTTCCCAATCCTCCCCCTTGCTGTCCTGCCCCACCCCACCCCCCAGAATAGAATGACACCTACTCA
GACAATGCGATGCAATTTCCTCATTTTATTAGGAAAGGACAGTGGGAGTGGCACCTTCCAGGGTCAAGGA
AGGCACGGGGGAGGGGCAAACAACAGATGGCTGGCAACTAGAAGGCACAGTCGAGGCTGATCAGCGGGTT
TAAACGGGCCCTCTAGACTCGAGGCACACTGGATCAGTTATCTATGCGGCCGCGGATCAGGTACGCGTAG
AATCGAGACCGAGGAGAGGGTTAGGGATAGGCTTACCTTCGAACCGCGGGCCCTCTAGACTTGAGCGGCC
GCCACTGTGCTGGATATCAACCACTTTGTACAAGAAAGCTGGGTCTAGATATCTCGAGTGCGGCCGCGAA
TTCGTTTA
[604 nt withheld, positions 499-1102]
